>Addgene plasmid #1486 | pPD95_25 | depositor full sequence | sequence record 97 | Author sequence
AAGCTTGCATGCCTGCAGGCCTTGGTCGACTCTAGAGGATCCCCGGGGATTGGCCAAAGGACCCAAAGGT
ATGTTTCGAATGATACTAACATAACATAGAACATTTTCAGGAGGACCCTTGCTTGGCTAGCAAAAATGCA
TAAGGTTTTGCTGGCACTGTTCTTTATCTTTCTGGCACCAGCATCCGCACTGGCAGTCTCCGAACCGGCC
TGCAGGATCGATTTTTTGCAAATTACGAGCGTTGTAGGGGGCGGAGCGATAGGTCCTATAGGTTTTGGTA
TATCATCATTCATTCATTCATTGGTACATTCATTTACCCACCTTCCTCTTTCTGAGCTTCTCTGGAGTTC
TGTGCTTCCTTTTTCCCTTATCTTTATACTGTAATTTTTAACTTTCAGGCATTGATTGGATCCCCGGGAT
TGGCCAAAGGACCCAAAGGTATGTTTCGAATGATACTAACATAACATAGAACATTTTCAGGAGGACCCTT
GCTTGGAGGGTACCGAGCTCAGAAAAAATGACTGCTCCAAAGAAGAAGCGTAAGGTACCGGTGGGTGAAG
ACCAGAAACAGCACCTCGAACTGAGCCGCGATATTGCCCAGCGTTTCAACGCGCTGTATGGCGAGATCGA
TCCCGTCGTTTTACAACGTCGTGACTGGGAAAACCCTGGCGTTACCCAACTTAATCGCCTTGCAGCACAT
CCCCCTTTCGCCAGCTGGCGTAATAGCGAAGAGGCCCGCACCGATCGCCCTTCCCAACAGTTGCGCAGCC
TGAATGGCGAATGGCGCTTTGCCTGGTTTCCGGCACCAGAAGCGGTGCCGGAAAGCTGGCTGGAGTGCGA
TCTTCCTGAGGCCGATACTGTCGTCGTCCCCTCAAACTGGCAGATGCACGGTTACGATGCGCCCATCTAC
ACCAACGTGACCTATCCCATTACGGTCAATCCGCCGTTTGTTCCCACGGAGAATCCGACGGGTTGTTACT
CGCTCACATTTAATGTTGATGAAAGCTGGCTACAGGAAGGCCAGACGCGAATTATTTTTGATGGCGTTAA
CTCGGCGTTTCATCTGTGGTGCAACGGGCGCTGGGTCGGTTACGGCCAGGTAAGTTTAATTAAGTTGATA
CTAACTAACAAGATCTGATTAATTTTCAGGACAGTCGTTTGCCGTCTGAATTTGACCTGAGCGCATTTTT
ACGCGCCGGAGAAAACCGCCTCGCGGTGATGGTGCTGCGCTGGAGTGACGGCAGTTATCTGGAAGATCAG
GATATGTGGCGGATGAGCGGCATTTTCCGTGACGTCTCGTTGCTGCATAAACCGACTACACAAATCAGCG
ATTTCCATGTTGCCACTCGCTTTAATGATGATTTCAGCCGCGCTGTACTGGAGGCTGAAGTTCAGATGTG
CGGCGAGTTGCGTGACTACCTACGGGTAACAGTTTCTTTATGGCAGGGTGAAACGCAGGTCGCCAGCGGC
ACCGCGCCTTTCGGCGGTGAAATTATCGATGAGCGTGGTGGTTATGCCGATCGCGTCACACTACGTCTGA
ACGTCGAAAACCCGAAACTGTGGAGCGCCGAAATCCCGAATCTCTATCGTGCGGTGGTTGAACTGCACAC
CGCCGACGGCACGCTGATTGAAGCAGAAGCCTGCGATGTCGGTTTCCGCGAGGTGCGGATTGAAAATGGT
CTGCTGCTGCTGAACGGCAAGCCGTTGCTGATTCGAGGCGTTAACCGTCACGAGCATCATCCTCTGCATG
GTCAGGTCATGGATGAGCAGACGATGGTGCAGGATGTAAGTTTAAACTATTCGTTACTAACTAACTTTAA
ACATTTAAATTTTCAGATCCTGCTGATGAAGCAGAACAACTTTAACGCCGTGCGCTGTTCGCATTATCCG
AACCATCCGCTGTGGTACACGCTGTGCGACCGCTACGGCCTGTATGTGGTGGATGAAGCCAATATTGAAA
CCCACGGCATGGTGCCAATGAATCGTCTGACCGATGATCCGCGCTGGCTACCGGCGATGAGCGAACGCGT
AACGCGAATGGTGCAGCGCGATCGTAATCACCCGAGTGTGATCATCTGGTCGCTGGGGAATGGTAAGTTT
AAACAGTTGAATACTAACTAACGGAGATCTTTGAAATTTTCAGAATCAGGCCACGGCGCTAATCACGACG
CGCTGTATCGCTGGATCAAATCTGTCGATCCTTCCCGCCCGGTGCAGTATGAAGGCGGCGGAGCCGACAC
CACGGCCACCGATATTATTTGCCCGATGTACGCGCGCGTGGATGAAGACCAGCCCTTCCCGGCTGTGCCG
AAATGGTCCATCAAAAAATGGCTTTCGCTACCTGGAGAGACGCGCCCGCTGATCCTTTGCGAATACGCCC
ACGCGATGGGTAACAGTCTTGGCGGTTTCGCTAAATACTGGCAGGCGTTTCGTCAGTATCCCCGTTTACA
GGGCGGCTTCGTCTGGGACTGGGTGGATCAGTCGCTGATTAAATATGATGAAAACGGCAACCCGTGGTCG
GCTTACGGCGGTGATTTTGGCGATACGCCGAACGATCGCCAGTTCTGTATGAACGGTCTGGTCTTTGCCG
ACCGCACGCCGCATCCAGCGTAAGTTTAAACAATAACCTACTAACTAACGTAGATAATTTAAATTTTCAG
GCTGACGGAAGCAAAACACCAGCAGCAGTTTTTCCAGTTCCGTTTATCCGGGCAAACCATCGAAGTGACC
AGCGAATACCTGTTCCGTCATAGCGATAACGAGCTCCTGCACTGGATGGTGGCGCTGGATGGTAAGCCGC
TGGCAAGCGGTGAAGTGCCTCTGGATGTCGCTCCACAAGGTAAACAGTTGATTGAACTGCCTGAACTACC
GCAGCCGGAGAGCGCCGGGCAACTCTGGCTCACAGTACGCGTAGTGCAACCGAACGCGACCGCATGGTCA
GAAGCCGGGCACATCAGCGCCTGGCAGCAGTGGCGTCTGGCGGAAAACCTCAGTGTGACGCTCCCCGCCG
CGTCCCACGCCATCCCGCATCTGACCACCAGCGAAATGGATTTTTGCATCGAGCTGGGTAATAAGCGTTG
GCAATTTAACCGCCAGTCAGGCTTTCTTTCACAGATGTGGATTGGCGATAAAAAACAACTGCTGACGCCG
CTGCGCGATCAGTTCACCCGTGCACCGCTGGATAACGACATTGGCGTAAGTGAAGCGACCCGCATTGACC
CTAACGCCTGGGTCGGTAAGTTTAAACAAAGTTGTACTAACTAACGAAGATCTTGATAATTTTCAGAACG
CTGGAAGGCGGCGGGCCATTACCAGGCCGAAGCAGCGTTGTTGCAGTGCACGGCAGATACACTTGCTGAT
GCGGTGCTGATTACGACCGCTCACGCGTGGCAGCATCAGGGGAAAACCTTATTTATCAGCCGGAAAACCT
ACCGGATTGATGGTAGTGGTCAAATGGCGATTACCGTTGATGTTGAAGTGGCGAGCGATACACCGCATCC
GGCGCGGATTGGCCTGAACTGCCAGCTGGCGCAGGTAGCAGAGCGGGTAAACTGGCTCGGATTAGGGCCG
CAAGAAAACTATCCCGACCGCCTTACTGCCGCCTGTTTTGACCGCTGGGATCTGCCATTGTCAGACATGT
AGTAAGTTTAAACTTGATAGTACTAACTAACATGTTTCATTTAAATTTTCAGTACCCCGTACGTCTTCCC
GAGCGAAAACGGTCTGCGCTGCGGGACGCGCGAATTGAATTATGGCCCACACCAGTGGCGCGGCGACTTC
CAGTTCAACATCAGCCGCTACAGTCAACAGCAACTGATGGAAACCAGCCATCGCCATCTGCTGCACGCGG
AAGAAGGCACATGGCTGAATATCGACGGTTTCCATATGGGGATTGGTGGCGACGACTCCTGGAGCCCGTC
AGTATCGGCGGAATTCCAACTGAGCGCCGGTCGCTACCATTACCAACTTGTCTGGTGTCAAAAATAATAG
GGGCCGCTGTCATCAGAGTAAGTTTAAACTGAGTTCTACTAACTAACGAGTAATATTTAAATTTTCAGCA
TCTCGCGCCCGTGCCTCTGACTTCTAAGTCCAATTACTCTTCAACATCCCTACATGCTCTTTCTCCCTGT
GCTCCCACCCCCTATTTTTGTTATTATCAAAAAACTTCTCTTAATTTCTTTGTTTTTTAGCTTCTTTTAA
GTCACCTCTAACAATGAAATTGTGTAGATTCAAAAATAGAATTAATTCGTAATAAAAAGTCGAAAAAAAT
TGTGCTCCCTCCCCCCATTAATAATAATTCTATCCCAAAATCTACACAATGTTCTGTGTACACTTCTTAT
GTTTTTTACTTCTGATAAATTTTTTTGAAACATCATAGAAAAAACCGCACACAAAATACCTTATCATATG
TTACGTTTCAGTTTATGACCGCAATTTTTATTTCTTCGCACGTCTGGGCCTCTCATGACGTCAAATCATG
CTCATCGTGAAAAAGTTTTGGAGTATTTTTGGAATTTTTCAATCAAGTGAAAGTTTATGAAATTAATTTT
CCTGCTTTTGCTTTTTGGGGTTTCCCCTATTGTTTGTCAAGATTTCGAGGACGGCGTTTTTCTTGCTAAA
ATCACAAGTATTGATGAGCACGATGCAAGAAAGATCGGAAGAAGGTTTGGGTTTGAGGCTCAGTGGAAGG
TGAGTAGAAGTTGATAATTTGAAAGTGGAGTAGTGTCTATGGGGTTTTTGCCTTAAATGACAGAATACAT
TCCCAATATACCAAACATAACTGTTTCCTACTAGTCGGCCGTACGGGCCCTTTCGTCTCGCGCGTTTCGG
TGATGACGGTGAAAACCTCTGACACATGCAGCTCCCGGAGACGGTCACAGCTTGTCTGTAAGCGGATGCC
GGGAGCAGACAAGCCCGTCAGGGCGCGTCAGCGGGTGTTGGCGGGTGTCGGGGCTGGCTTAACTATGCGG
CATCAGAGCAGATTGTACTGAGAGTGCACCATATGCGGTGTGAAATACCGCACAGATGCGTAAGGAGAAA
ATACCGCATCAGGCGGCCTTAAGGGCCTCGTGATACGCCTATTTTTATAGGTTAATGTCATGATAATAAT
GGTTTCTTAGACGTCAGGTGGCACTTTTCGGGGAAATGTGCGCGGAACCCCTATTTGTTTATTTTTCTAA
ATACATTCAAATATGTATCCGCTCATGAGACAATAACCCTGATAAATGCTTCAATAATATTGAAAAAGGA
AGAGTATGAGTATTCAACATTTCCGTGTCGCCCTTATTCCCTTTTTTGCGGCATTTTGCCTTCCTGTTTT
TGCTCACCCAGAAACGCTGGTGAAAGTAAAAGATGCTGAAGATCAGTTGGGTGCACGAGTGGGTTACATC
GAACTGGATCTCAACAGCGGTAAGATCCTTGAGAGTTTTCGCCCCGAAGAACGTTTTCCAATGATGAGCA
CTTTTAAAGTTCTGCTATGTGGCGCGGTATTATCCCGTATTGACGCCGGGCAAGAGCAACTCGGTCGCCG
CATACACTATTCTCAGAATGACTTGGTTGAGTACTCACCAGTCACAGAAAAGCATCTTACGGATGGCATG
ACAGTAAGAGAATTATGCAGTGCTGCCATAACCATGAGTGATAACACTGCGGCCAACTTACTTCTGACAA
CGATCGGAGGACCGAAGGAGCTAACCGCTTTTTTGCACAACATGGGGGATCATGTAACTCGCCTTGATCG
TTGGGAACCGGAGCTGAATGAAGCCATACCAAACGACGAGCGTGACACCACGATGCCTGTAGCAATGGCA
ACAACGTTGCGCAAACTATTAACTGGCGAACTACTTACTCTAGCTTCCCGGCAACAATTAATAGACTGGA
TGGAGGCGGATAAAGTTGCAGGACCACTTCTGCGCTCGGCCCTTCCGGCTGGCTGGTTTATTGCTGATAA
ATCTGGAGCCGGTGAGCGTGGGTCTCGCGGTATCATTGCAGCACTGGGGCCAGATGGTAAGCCCTCCCGT
ATCGTAGTTATCTACACGACGGGGAGTCAGGCAACTATGGATGAACGAAATAGACAGATCGCTGAGATAG
GTGCCTCACTGATTAAGCATTGGTAACTGTCAGACCAAGTTTACTCATATATACTTTAGATTGATTTAAA
ACTTCATTTTTAATTTAAAAGGATCTAGGTGAAGATCCTTTTTGATAATCTCATGACCAAAATCCCTTAA
CGTGAGTTTTCGTTCCACTGAGCGTCAGACCCCGTAGAAAAGATCAAAGGATCTTCTTGAGATCCTTTTT
TTCTGCGCGTAATCTGCTGCTTGCAAACAAAAAAACCACCGCTACCAGCGGTGGTTTGTTTGCCGGATCA
AGAGCTACCAACTCTTTTTCCGAAGGTAACTGGCTTCAGCAGAGCGCAGATACCAAATACTGTCCTTCTA
GTGTAGCCGTAGTTAGGCCACCACTTCAAGAACTCTGTAGCACCGCCTACATACCTCGCTCTGCTAATCC
TGTTACCAGTGGCTGCTGCCAGTGGCGATAAGTCGTGTCTTACCGGGTTGGACTCAAGACGATAGTTACC
GGATAAGGCGCAGCGGTCGGGCTGAACGGGGGGTTCGTGCACACAGCCCAGCTTGGAGCGAACGACCTAC
ACCGAACTGAGATACCTACAGCGTGAGCATTGAGAAAGCGCCACGCTTCCCGAAGGGAGAAAGGCGGACA
GGTATCCGGTAAGCGGCAGGGTCGGAACAGGAGAGCGCACGAGGGAGCTTCCAGGGGGAAACGCCTGGTA
TCTTTATAGTCCTGTCGGGTTTCGCCACCTCTGACTTGAGCGTCGATTTTTGTGATGCTCGTCAGGGGGG
CGGAGCCTATGGAAAAACGCCAGCAACGCGGCCTTTTTACGGTTCCTGGCCTTTTGCTGGCCTTTTGCTC
ACATGTTCTTTCCTGCGTTATCCCCTGATTCTGTGGATAACCGTATTACCGCCTTTGAGTGAGCTGATAC
CGCTCGCCGCAGCCGAACGACCGAGCGCAGCGAGTCAGTGAGCGAGGAAGCGGAAGAGCGCCCAATACGC
AAACCGCCTCTCCCCGCGCGTTGGCCGATTCATTAATGCAGCTGGCACGACAGGTTTCCCGACTGGAAAG
CGGGCAGTGAGCGCAACGCAATTAATGTGAGTTAGCTCACTCATTAGGCACCCCAGGCTTTACACTTTAT
GCTTCCGGCTCGTATGTTGTGTGGAATTGTGAGCGGATAACAATTTCACACAGGAAACAGCTATGACCAT
GATTACGCCAAGCTGTAAGTTTAAACATGATCTTACTAACTAACTATTCTCATTTAAATTTTCAGAGCTT
AAAAATGGCTGAAATCACTCACAACGATGGATACGCTAACAACTTGGAAATGAAAT
Features (pLannotate 1.2.2; 14 found; start..end, strand, type, name):
     24..47      -  misc_feature   MCS (fragment): pUC18/19 multiple cloning site
    545..628     +  CDS            trpS (fragment): SYW_ECOLI - Experimental evidence at protein level: Swiss-Prot protein existence level 1. Catalyzes the attachment of tryptophan to tRNA(Trp). Amino acylates tRNA(Trp) with both L- and D-tryptophan, although D-tryptophan is a poor substrate (PubMed:10918062). From Escherichia coli (strain K12).
    633..781     +  CDS            lacZα (fragment): LacZα fragment of β-galactosidase; lacZ fragment
   1147..3984    +  CDS            lacZ (fragment): BGAL_ECOLI - Experimental evidence at protein level: Swiss-Prot protein existence level 1. From Escherichia coli (strain K12).
   4537..4689    +  CDS            aex-5 (fragment): AEX5_CAEEL - Also known as kpc-3 From Caenorhabditis elegans.
   4817..4852    +  CDS            rop (fragment): Rop protein, which maintains plasmids at low copy number; rop
   4954..5053    +  misc_feature   bom (fragment): basis of mobility region from pBR322
   5151..5255    +  promoter       AmpR promoter: bla
   5256..6116    +  CDS            AmpR: β-lactamase; bla; confers resistance to ampicillin, carbenicillin, and related antibiotics
   6287..6875    +  rep_origin     ori: high-copy-number ColE1/pMB1/pBR322/pUC origin of replication
   7058..7150    +  CDS            lacI (fragment): lac repressor; lacI; The lac repressor binds to the lac operator to inhibit transcription in E. coli. This inhibition can be relieved by adding lactose or isopropyl-β-D-thiogalactopyranoside (IPTG).
   7163..7184    +  protein_bind   CAP binding site: CAP binding activates transcription in the presence of cAMP. E. coli catabolite activator protein
   7199..7229    +  promoter       lac promoter: promoter for the E. coli lac operon
   7237..7253    +  protein_bind   lac operator: The lac repressor binds to the lac operator to inhibit transcription in E. coli. This inhibition can be relieved by adding lactose or isopropyl-β-D-thiogalactopyranoside (IPTG). lac repressor encoded by lacI
