[The description below was written by a language model from this plasmid's Addgene catalogue record and pLannotate feature annotations shown in this document.]
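Description:
pPD95_25 is an empty-backbone worm expression vector of about 7.4 kb from the 1995 Fire Lab Vector Kit, intended for building reporter constructs in Caenorhabditis elegans. It is propagated in E. coli on a high-copy ColE1/pUC-type origin and selected with ampicillin through a bla (AmpR) cassette driven by its own promoter. The parental backbone is recorded as unknown. The annotated remnants (a pUC18/19 polylinker fragment, the lac promoter, operator and CAP site, and short lacI, rop and bom fragments) are consistent with a pUC/pBR322-derived cloning plasmid.

No insert is listed, but the feature table shows that the vector carries a large lacZ coding region, annotated as a short lacZα fragment followed by most of the E. coli β-galactosidase gene, which serves as the reporter. The catalogue lists three built-in modules. IVSA is a synthetic intron of the kind included in these vectors to improve expression in worms. ATG-SecSig is a start codon with a secretion signal sequence, which would direct the reporter into the secretory pathway. pes10 generally refers to the pes-10 minimal promoter used in enhancer assays. None of these three is detected as a named feature, so their positions and exact arrangement relative to lacZ cannot be confirmed from the annotation. The short trpS hit upstream of lacZ and the aex-5 hit downstream are small fragment matches whose significance the record does not explain; the latter may simply reflect C. elegans genomic sequence flanking the reporter.

Fragments are introduced by restriction cloning, most plausibly candidate regulatory DNA placed upstream of the reporter. The kit documentation cited by the depositor is the authoritative source for the intended use.
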