Addgene plasmid #1486: pPD95_25
Purpose: (Empty Backbone)
Depositing lab: Andrew Fire. Depositing organization: Carnegie Institution for Science.
Backbone
  Vector backbone: Unknown
  Backbone size (bp): 7413
  Vector type: Worm Expression
Growth in bacteria
  Bacterial resistance: Ampicillin, 100 μg/mL
  Growth temperature: 37°C
  Growth strain: DH5alpha
  Copy number: Unknown
Gene/Insert
  Gene/Insert name: None
  Tag / fusion protein: IVSA, ATG-SecSig, pes10
  Cloning method: Restriction Enzyme
Terms and licenses: Academic/Nonprofit Terms; Industry Terms: Not Available to Industry
Depositor comments: See Fire Lab Vector Kit Documentation 1995. Fire Lab Miniprep Number pPD95.25, Ligation number NONE.
How to cite: pPD95_25 was a gift from Andrew Fire (Addgene plasmid # 1486 ; http://n2t.net/addgene:1486 ; RRID:Addgene_1486)
