>Addgene plasmid #1486 | pPD95_25 | addgene partial sequence | sequence record 16627 | 1486_m13reverse
CTGATCTTACTAACTAACTATTCTCATTTAAATTTTCAGAGCTTAAAAATGGCTGAAATCACTCACAACG
ATGGATACGCTAACAACTTGGAAATGAAATAAGCTTGCATGCCTGCAGGCCTTGGTCGACTCTAGAGGAT
CCCCGGGGATTGGCCAAAGGACCCAAAGGTATGTTTCGAATGATACTAACATAACATAGAACATTTTCAG
GAGGACCCTTGCTTGGCTAGCAAAAATGCATAAGGTTTTGCTGGCACTGTTCTTTATCTTTCTGGCACCA
GCATCCGCACTGGCAGTCTCCGAACCGGCCTGCAGGTCGATTTTTTGCAAATTACGAGCGTTGTAGGGGG
CGGAGCGATAGGTCCTATAGGTTTTGGTATATCATCATTCATTCATTCATTGGTACATTCATTTACCCAC
CTTCCTCTTTCTGAGCTTCTCTGGAGTTCTGTGCTTCCTTTTTCCCTTATCTTTATACTGTAATTTTTAA
CTTTCAGGCATTGATTGGATCCCCGGGATTGGCCAAAGGACCCAAAGGTATGTTTCGAATGATACTAACA
TAACATAGAACATTTTCAGGAGGACCCTTGCTTGGAGGGTACCGAGCTCAGAAAAAATGACTGCTCCAAA
GAAGAAGCGTAAGGTACCGGTGGGTGAAGACCAGAAACAGCACCTCGAACTGAGCCGCGATATTGCCCAG
CGTTTCAACGCGCTGTATGGCGAGATCGATCCCGTCGTTTTACAACGTCGTGACTGGGAAAACCCTGGCG
TTACCCAACTTAATCGCCTTGCAGCACATCCCCCTTTCGCCAGCTGGCGTAATAGCGAAGAGGCCCGCAC
CGATCGCCCTTCCCAACAGTTGCGCAGCCTGAAATGGCGAATGGCGCTTTGCCTGGTTTCCGGCACCAGA
AGCGGTGNCCGGAAAGCTGGCTGGAGTGCGATCTTCCTGAAGCCGATACTGTCGTCGTCCCCTCAAACTG
GCAGANGCACGGTTACGATGCGCCCATCTACACCAACGTGACCTATCCCNATNACGGTCAATCCGCCGTT
TGTTCCCCCGGANAANCCGACGGGNTGTTACNCCCTCCCATTTAAGNTGAAGAAAGCTGNCTACAGAANG
CCAAACCCNAATTATTTTGGAGGGNGTNACCCCGCGNTTCNTCGGGGGGCAACGGGGGCTGGNNCGTTAC
GNCCNGGNANTTTAATNANGTGAAACNANCCAANAAAATNGATAATTTNCNGNAAATCCNTTGCCCCNGA
ATTNACCNGACCATTTNCCCCCGNAAAANCCCCCCGGGGGGGGGNCCNNAGAGGNNTNTCGGAAANNNAN
TGGGGNAAGGNTTTCNGNACNTTNGGNAAANANAAAAAAAN
